Addgene plasmid #104799: pSC25
Purpose: CRISPR/Cas9 2xplex gRNA targeting Medtr2g101040 (Mel1). Also expresses Cas9 from Gmubi promoter from Gmubi promoter
Depositing lab: Nevin Young. Depositing organization: University of Minnesota. Publication: Validating Genome-Wide Association Candidates Controlling Quantitative Variation in Nodulation. Curtin SJ, Tiffin P, Guhlin J, Trujillo DI, Burghart LT, Atkins P, Baltes NJ, Denny R, Voytas DF, Stupar RM, Young ND. Plant Physiol. 2017 Feb;173(2):921-931. doi: 10.1104/pp.16.01923. Epub 2017 Jan 5. PubMed 28057894.
Backbone
  Vector backbone: pSC218
  Vector type: Plant Expression, CRISPR
Growth in bacteria
  Bacterial resistance: Kanamycin, 50 μg/mL
  Growth temperature: 37°C
  Growth strain: DH5alpha
  Copy number: Low Copy
Gene/Insert
  Gene/Insert name: Medtr2g101040 (alt name: Mel1)
  gRNA/shRNA sequence: ggacatttttatgcgtccac, tggatgataatccgatctc
  Cloning method: Gateway Cloning
Terms and licenses: Academic/Nonprofit Terms; Industry Terms: Not Available to Industry
Depositor comments: 112-40:2.1. Alternative name of plasmid: pSG218GG
How to cite: pSC25 was a gift from Nevin Young (Addgene plasmid # 104799 ; http://n2t.net/addgene:104799 ; RRID:Addgene_104799)
