[The description below was written by a language model from this plasmid's Addgene catalogue record and pLannotate feature annotations shown in this document.]
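Description:
pSC25 is a large (about 19 kb) plant binary T-DNA vector for CRISPR/Cas9 mutagenesis, built on the pSC218 backbone by Gateway cloning. It targets Medtr2g101040 (Mel1), a locus identifier from Medicago truncatula, and comes from work validating genome-wide association candidates for nodulation. The backbone carries the hallmarks of a broad-host-range RK2/IncP-type replicon: oriV with its trans-acting replication protein trfA, an incP oriT with traJ for conjugal mobilisation, and remnants of tetracycline resistance genes, an IS1 element and other plasmid-derived fragments. This is consistent with the recorded low copy number. Selection in bacteria is by kanamycin (aphA-3).

Between the nopaline-type right and left T-DNA borders sit three functional units. The first is a plant codon-optimised Streptococcus pyogenes Cas9 containing the potato IV2 intron. It is preceded by a 2xFLAG tag and followed by a NOS terminator. The catalogue entry states it is driven by the Gmubi promoter, which was not annotated in the feature table but would fit the unannotated region upstream of attB1. The second, flanked by attB5 and attB2 recombination scars, comprises two gRNA scaffolds, matching the two-guide multiplex design against Mel1. The promoters driving the guides are not identified in the record. An OCS terminator lies downstream. The third is a CaMV 35S-driven bar gene (phosphinothricin acetyltransferase) with a NOS terminator, which allows selection of transformed plant tissue with phosphinothricin or bialaphos.

The T-DNA architecture indicates Agrobacterium-mediated delivery. The two guides could generate indels or a deletion between the cut sites in the target gene, so that its role in nodulation can be tested.
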