Features (pLannotate 1.2.2; 37 found; start..end, strand, type, name):
     34..405     -  CDS            traJ: oriT-recognizing protein; traJ
    438..547     -  oriT           oriT: incP origin of transfer
    679..869     +  rep_origin     ori (fragment): high-copy-number ColE1/pMB1/pBR322/pUC origin of replication
   1228..1878    -  CDS            TetR: tetracycline resistance regulatory protein; tetR
   1984..2233    +  CDS            TcR (fragment): tetracycline efflux protein; tetA; confers resistance to tetracycline
   2343..2367    -  misc_feature   RB T-DNA repeat: right border repeat from nopaline C58 T-DNA
   2491..2608    +  promoter       NOS promoter (fragment): nopaline synthase promoter
   3575..3599    +  protein_bind   attB1: mutant version of attB; recombination site for the Gateway® BP reaction BP Clonase™
   3621..3668    +  CDS            2xFLAG: two tandem FLAG® epitope tags
   3720..8009    +  CDS            pcoCas9: Cas9 endonuclease from the Streptococcus pyogenes Type II CRISPR/Cas system plant codon-optimized Cas9 gene containing the potato IV2 intron
   8068..8320    +  terminator     NOS terminator: nopaline synthase terminator and poly(A) signal
   8365..8385    +  protein_bind   attB5: mutant version of attB; core recombination site for the Gateway® BP reaction BP Clonase™
   8740..8815    +  misc_RNA       gRNA scaffold: guide RNA scaffold for the Streptococcus pyogenes CRISPR/Cas9 system
   8827..8848    -  protein_bind   attB2 (fragment): mutant version of attB; recombination site for the Gateway® BP reaction BP Clonase™
   9328..9403    +  misc_RNA       gRNA scaffold: guide RNA scaffold for the Streptococcus pyogenes CRISPR/Cas9 system
   9415..9436    -  protein_bind   attB2 (fragment): mutant version of attB; recombination site for the Gateway® BP reaction BP Clonase™
   9458..9482    -  protein_bind   attB2: mutant version of attB; recombination site for the Gateway® BP reaction BP Clonase™
   9520..10227   +  terminator     OCS terminator: octopine synthase terminator
  10228..10247   +  misc_feature   MCS (fragment): pUC18/19 multiple cloning site
  10777..11118   +  promoter       CaMV 35S promoter: strong constitutive promoter from cauliflower mosaic virus
  11143..11694   +  CDS            BlpR: phosphinothricin acetyltransferase; Streptomyces hygroscopicus bar; confers resistance to bialophos or phosphinothricin
  11709..11822   +  CDS            bah (fragment): BAH_STRHY - Protein inferred from homology: Swiss-Prot protein existence level 3. This protein removes the N-acetyl group from bialaphos as one of the final steps of the bialaphos biosynthetic pathway. From Streptomyces hygroscopicus.
  11815..11832   -  misc_feature   MCS (fragment): pUC18/19 multiple cloning site
  11838..12090   +  terminator     NOS terminator: nopaline synthase terminator and poly(A) signal
  12099..12254   +  CDS            lacZα (fragment) (sequence partly withheld): LacZα fragment of β-galactosidase; lacZ fragment
  12252..12552   +  rep_origin     M13 ori (fragment) (sequence partly withheld): M13 bacteriophage origin of replication; arrow indicates direction of (+) strand synthesis
  12553..12683   +  CDS            lacI (fragment): lac repressor; lacI; The lac repressor binds to the lac operator to inhibit transcription in E. coli. This inhibition can be relieved by adding lactose or isopropyl-β-D-thiogalactopyranoside (IPTG).
  12737..12761   -  misc_feature   LB T-DNA repeat: left border repeat from nopaline C58 T-DNA
  14270..14333   -  CDS            TetR (fragment): tetracycline resistance regulatory protein; tetR
  14357..15505   -  CDS            trfA: trans-acting replication protein that binds to and activates oriV
  15804..16598   -  CDS            KanR: aminoglycoside phosphotransferase; aphA-3; confers resistance to kanamycin
  16790..17557   +  mobile_element IS1: prokaryotic transposable element IS1
  17566..17715   -  CDS            satA (fragment): STA_BACSU - Also known as yyaR. Experimental evidence at protein level: Swiss-Prot protein existence level 1. Involved in resistance to streptothricin, a broad-spectrum antibiotic produced by streptomycetes. Detoxifies streptothricin via acetylation of the beta amino group of the first beta-lysyl moiety of streptothricin. From Bacillus subtilis (strain 168).
  17714..17908   -  CDS            satA (fragment): STA_BACSU - Also known as yyaR. Experimental evidence at protein level: Swiss-Prot protein existence level 1. Involved in resistance to streptothricin, a broad-spectrum antibiotic produced by streptomycetes. Detoxifies streptothricin via acetylation of the beta amino group of the first beta-lysyl moiety of streptothricin. From Bacillus subtilis (strain 168).
  17911..18186   -  CDS            klaC (fragment): KLAC_ECOLX - Also known as telB. Protein predicted: Swiss-Prot protein existence level 4. Belongs to the kla operon, which is associated with cryptic tellurite resistance, and IncW plasmid fertility inhibition. From Escherichia coli.
  18258..18872   -  rep_origin     oriV: origin of replication for the bacterial F plasmid
  18865..18984   -  CDS            traI (fragment): TRAI6_ECOLX - Experimental evidence at protein level: Swiss-Prot protein existence level 1. The initiation process of transfer DNA synthesis requires the interaction of at least three plasmid-specific components (TraH, I, and J) at the transfer origin resulting in the assembly of a specialised nucleoprotein complex - the relaxosome. Site- and strand-specific cleavage at the transfer origin is dependent on TraI and TraJ. From Escherichia coli.
>Addgene plasmid #104799 | pSC25 | addgene full sequence | sequence record 202702 | Addgene NGS Result
CGCACCCCCCGGCCGTTTTAGCGGCTAAAAAAGTCATGGCTCTGCCCTCGGGCGGACCACGCCCATCATG
ACCTTGCCAAGCTCGTCCTGCTTCTCTTCGATCTTCGCCAGCAGGGCGAGGATCGTGGCATCACCGAACC
GCGCCGTGCGCGGGTCGTCGGTGAGCCAGAGTTTCAGCAGGCCGCCCAGGCGGCCCAGGTCGCCATTGAT
GCGGGCCAGCTCGCGGACGTGCTCATAGTCCACGACGCCCGTGATTTTGTAGCCCTGGCCGACGGCCAGC
AGGTAGGCCGACAGGCTCATGCCGGCCGCCGCCGCCTTTTCCTCAATCGCTCTTCGTTCGTCTGGAAGGC
AGTACACCTTGATAGGTGGGCTGCCCTTCCTGGTTGGCTTGGTTTCATCAGCCATCCGCTTGCCCTCATC
TGTTACGCCGGCGGTAGCCGGCCAGCCTCGCAGAGCAGGATTCCCGTTGAGCACCGCCAGGTGCGAATAA
GGGACAGTGAAGAAGGAACACCCGCTCGCGGGTGGGCCTACTTCACCTATCCTGCCCGGCTGACGCCGTT
GGATACACCAAGGAAAGTCTACACGAACCCTTTGGCAAAATCCTGTATATCGTGCGAAAAAGGATGGATA
TACCGAAAAAATCGCTATAATGACCCCGAAGCAGGGTTATGCAGCGGAAAAGCGCCACGCTTCCCGAAGG
GAGAAAGGCGGACAGGTATCCGGTAAGCGGCAGGGTCGGAACAGGAGAGCGCACGAGGGAGCTTCCAGGG
GGAAACGCCTGGTATCTTTATAGTCCTGTCGGGTTTCGCCACCTCTGACTTGAGCGTCGATTTTTGTGAT
GCTCGTCAGGGGGGCGGAGCCTATGGAAAAACGCCAGCAACGCGGCCTTTTTACGGTTCCTGGCCTTTTG
CTGGCCTTTTGCTCACATGTTCTTTCCTGCGTTATCCCCTGATTCTGTGGATAACCGTATTACCGCCTTT
GAGTGAGCTGATACCGCTCGCCGCAGCCGAACGACCGAGCGCAGCGAGTCAGTGAGCGAGGAAGCGGAAG
AGCGCCAGAAGGCCGCCAGAGAGGCCGAGCGCGGCCGTGAGGCTTGGACGCTAGGGCAGGGCATGAAAAA
GCCCGTAGCGGGCTGCTACGGGCGTCTGACGCGGTGGAAAGGGGGAGGGGATGTTGTCTACATGGCTCTG
CTGTAGTGAGTGGGTTGCGCTCCGGCAGCGGTCCTGATCAATCGTCACCCTTTCTCGGTCCTTCAACGTT
CCTGACAACGAGCCTCCTTTTCGCCAATCCATCGACAATCACCGCGAGTCCCTGCTCGAACGCTGCGTCC
GGACCGGCTTCGTCGAAGGCGTCTATCGCGGCCCGCAACAGCGGCGAGAGCGGAGCCTGTTCAACGGTGC
CGCCGCGCTCGCCGGCATCGCTGTCGCCGGCCTGCTCCTCAAGCACGGCCCCAACAGTGAAGTAGCTGAT
TGTCATCAGCGCATTGACGGCGTCCCCGGCCGAAAAACCCGCCTCGCAGAGGAAGCGAAGCTGCGCGTCG
GCCGTTTCCATCTGCGGTGCGCCCGGTCGCGTGCCGGCATGGATGCGCGCGCCATCGCGGTAGGCGAGCA
GCGCCTGCCTGAAGCTGCGGGCATTCCCGATCAGAAATGAGCGCCAGTCGTCGTCGGCTCTCGGCACCGA
ATGCGTATGATTCTCCGCCAGCATGGCTTCGGCCAGTGCGTCGAGCAGCGCCCGCTTGTTCCTGAAGTGC
CAGTAAAGCGCCGGCTGCTGAACCCCCAACCGTTCCGCCAGTTTGCGTGTCGTCAGACCGTCTACGCCGA
CCTCGTTCAACAGGTCCAGGGCGGCACGGATCACTGTATTCGGCTGCAACTTTGTCATGCTTGACACTTT
ATCACTGATAAACATAATATGTCCACCAACTTATCAGTGATAAAGAATCCGCGCGTTCAATCGGACCAGC
GGAGGCTGGTCCGGAGGCCAGACGTGAAACCCAACATACCCCTGATCGTAATTCTGAGCACTGTCGCGCT
CGACGCTGTCGGCATCGGCCTGATTATGCCGGTGCTGCCGGGCCTCCTGCGCGATCTGGTTCACTCGAAC
GACGTCACCGCCCACTATGGCATTCTGCTGGCGCTGTATGCGTTGGTGCAATTTGCCTGCGCACCTGTGC
TGGGCGCGCTGTCGGATCGTTTCGGGCGGCGGCCAATCTTGCTCGTCTCGCTGGCCGGCGCCAGATCTGG
GGAACCCTGTGGTTGGCATGCACATACAAATGGACGAACGGATAAACCTTTTCACGCCCTTTTAAATATC
CGATTATTCTAATAAACGCTCTTTTCTCTTAGGTTTACCCGCCAATATATCCTGTCAAACACTGATAGTT
TAAACTGAAGGCGGGAAACGACAATCTGATCATGAGCGGAGAATTAAGGGAGTCACGTTATGACCCCCGC
CGATGACGCGGGACAAGCCGTTTTACGTTTGGAACTGACAGAACCGCAACGTTGAAGGAGCCACTCAGCC
GCGGGTTTCTGGAGTTTAATGAGCTAAGCACATACGTCAGAAACCATTATTGCGCGTTCAAAAGTCGCCT
AAGGTCACTATCAGCTAGACGGACGCGGCCGCGGGCCCAATATAACAACGACGTCGTAACAGATAAAGCG
AAGCTTGAAGGTGCATGTGACTCCGTCAAGATTACGAAACCGCCAACTACCACGCAAATTGCAATTCTCA
ATTTCCTAGAAGGACTCTCCGAAAATGCATCCAATACCAAATATTACCCGTGTCATAGGCACCAAGTGAC
ACCATACATGAACACGCGTCACAATATGACTGGAGAAGGGTTCCACACCTTATGCTATAAAACGCCCCAC
ACCCCTCCTCCTTCCTTCGCAGTTCAATTCCAATATATTCCATTCTCTCTGTGTATTTCCCTACCTCTCC
CTTCAAGGTTAGTCGATTTCTTCTGTTTTTCTTCTTCGTTCTTTCCATGAATTGTGTATGTTCTTTGATC
AATACGATGTTGATTTGATTGTGTTTTGTTTGGTTTCATCGATCTTCAATTTTCATAATCAGATTCAGCT
TTTATTATCTTTACAACAACGTCCTTAATTTGATGATTCTTTAATCGTAGATTTGCTCTAATTAGAGCTT
TTTCATGTCAGATCCCTTTACAACAAGCCTTAATTGTTGATTCATTAATCGTAGATTAGGGCTTTTTTCA
TTGATTACTTCAGATCCGTTAAACGTAACCATAGATCAGGGCTTTTTCATGAATTACTTCAGATCCGTTA
AACAACAGCCTTATTTTTTATACTTCTGTGGTTTTTCAAGAAATTGTTCAGATCCGTTGACAAAAAGCCT
TATTCGTTGATTCTATATCGTTTTTCGAGAGATATTGCTCAGATCTGTTAGCAACTGCCTTGTTTGTTGA
TTCTATTGCCGTGGATTAGGGTTTTTTTTCACGAGATTGCTTCAGATCCGTACTTAAGATTACGTAATGG
ATTTTGATTCTGATTTATCTGTGATTGTTGACTCGACAGGTACCTTCAAACCTCGAGGCGCGCCAAGCTA
TCAAACAAGTTTGTACAAAAAAGCAGGCTCCGAATTCGCCCTTCACCATGGATTACAAGGATGATGATGA
TAAGGATTACAAGGATGATGATGATAAGATGGCTCCAAAGAAGAAGAGAAAGGTTGGAATCCACGGAGTT
CCAGCTGCTGATAAGAAGTACTCTATCGGACTTGACATCGGAACCAACTCTGTTGGATGGGCTGTTATCA
CCGATGAGTACAAGGTTCCATCTAAGAAGTTCAAGGTTCTTGGAAACACCGATAGACACTCTATCAAGAA
GAACCTTATCGGTGCTCTTCTTTTCGATTCTGGAGAGACCGCTGAGGCTACCAGATTGAAGAGAACCGCT
AGAAGAAGATACACCAGAAGAAAGAACAGAATCTGCTACCTTCAGGAAATCTTCTCTAACGAGATGGCTA
AGGTTGATGATTCTTTCTTCCACAGACTTGAGGAGTCTTTCCTTGTTGAGGAGGATAAGAAGCACGAGAG
ACACCCAATCTTCGGAAACATCGTTGATGAGGTTGCTTACCACGAGAAGTACCCAACCATCTACCACCTT
AGAAAGAAGTTGGTTGATTCTACCGATAAGGCTGATCTTAGACTTATCTACCTTGCTCTTGCTCACATGA
TCAAGTTCAGAGGACACTTCCTTATCGAGGGAGACCTTAACCCAGATAACTCTGATGTTGATAAGTTGTT
CATCCAGCTTGTTCAGACCTACAACCAGCTTTTCGAGGAGAACCCAATCAACGCTTCTGGAGTTGATGCT
AAGGCTATCCTTTCTGCTAGACTTTCTAAGTCTCGTAGACTTGAGAACCTTATCGCTCAGCTTCCAGGAG
AGAAGAAGAACGGACTTTTCGGAAACCTTATCGCTCTTTCTCTTGGACTTACCCCAAACTTCAAGTCTAA
CTTCGATCTTGCTGAGGATGCTAAGTTGCAGCTTTCTAAGGATACCTACGATGATGATCTTGATAACCTT
CTTGCTCAGATCGGAGATCAGTACGCTGATCTTTTCCTTGCTGCTAAGAACCTTTCTGATGCTATCCTTC
TTTCTGACATCCTTAGAGTTAACACCGAGATCACCAAGGCTCCACTTTCTGCTTCTATGATCAAGAGATA
CGATGAGCACCACCAGGATCTTACCCTTTTGAAGGCTCTTGTTAGACAGCAGCTTCCAGAGAAGTACAAG
GAAATCTTCTTCGATCAGTCTAAGAACGGATACGCTGGATACATCGATGGAGGAGCTTCTCAGGAGGAGT
TCTACAAGTTCATCAAGCCAATCCTTGAGAAGATGGATGGAACCGAGGAGCTTCTTGTTAAGTTGAACAG
AGAGGATCTTCTTAGAAAGCAGAGAACCTTCGATAACGGATCTATCCCACACCAGATCCACCTTGGAGAG
CTTCACGCTATCCTTCGTAGACAGGAGGATTTCTACCCATTCTTGAAGGATAACAGAGAGAAGATCGAGA
AGATCCTTACCTTCAGAATCCCATACTACGTTGGACCACTTGCTAGAGGAAACTCTCGTTTCGCTTGGAT
GACCAGAAAGTCTGAGGAGACCATCACCCCTTGGAACTTCGAGGAGGTAAGTTTCTGCTTCTACCTTTGA
TATATATATAATAATTATCATTAATTAGTAGTAATATAATATTTCAAATATTTTTTTCAAAATAAAAGAA
TGTAGTATATAGCAATTGCTTTTCTGTAGTTTATAAGTGTGTATATTTTAATTTATAACTTTTCTAATAT
ATGACCAAAATTTGTTGATGTGCAGGTTGTTGATAAGGGAGCTTCTGCTCAGTCTTTCATCGAGAGAATG
ACCAACTTCGATAAGAACCTTCCAAACGAGAAGGTTCTTCCAAAGCACTCTCTTCTTTACGAGTACTTCA
CCGTTTACAACGAGCTTACCAAGGTTAAGTACGTTACCGAGGGAATGAGAAAGCCAGCTTTCCTTTCTGG
AGAGCAGAAGAAGGCTATCGTTGATCTTCTTTTCAAGACCAACAGAAAGGTTACCGTTAAGCAGTTGAAG
GAGGATTACTTCAAGAAGATCGAGTGCTTCGATTCTGTTGAAATCTCTGGAGTTGAGGATAGATTCAACG
CTTCTCTTGGAACCTACCACGATCTTTTGAAGATCATCAAGGATAAGGATTTCCTTGATAACGAGGAGAA
CGAGGACATCCTTGAGGACATCGTTCTTACCCTTACCCTTTTCGAGGATAGAGAGATGATCGAGGAGAGA
CTCAAGACCTACGCTCACCTTTTCGATGATAAGGTTATGAAGCAGTTGAAGAGAAGAAGATACACCGGAT
GGGGTAGACTTTCTCGTAAGTTGATCAACGGAATCAGAGATAAGCAGTCTGGAAAGACCATCCTTGATTT
CTTGAAGTCTGATGGATTCGCTAACAGAAACTTCATGCAGCTTATCCACGATGATTCTCTTACCTTCAAG
GAGGACATCCAGAAGGCTCAGGTTTCTGGACAGGGAGATTCTCTTCACGAGCACATCGCTAACCTTGCTG
GATCTCCAGCTATCAAGAAGGGAATCCTTCAGACCGTTAAGGTTGTTGATGAGCTTGTTAAGGTTATGGG
TAGACACAAGCCAGAGAACATCGTTATCGAGATGGCTAGAGAGAACCAGACCACCCAGAAGGGACAGAAG
AACTCTCGTGAGAGAATGAAGAGAATCGAGGAGGGAATCAAGGAGCTTGGATCTCAAATCTTGAAGGAGC
ACCCAGTTGAGAACACCCAGCTTCAGAACGAGAAGTTGTACCTTTACTACCTTCAGAACGGAAGAGATAT
GTACGTTGATCAGGAGCTTGACATCAACAGACTTTCTGATTACGATGTTGATCACATCGTTCCACAGTCT
TTCTTGAAGGATGATTCTATCGATAACAAGGTTCTTACCCGTTCTGATAAGAACAGAGGAAAGTCTGATA
ACGTTCCATCTGAGGAGGTTGTTAAGAAGATGAAGAACTACTGGAGACAGCTTCTTAACGCTAAGTTGAT
CACCCAGAGAAAGTTCGATAACCTTACCAAGGCTGAGAGAGGAGGACTTTCTGAGCTTGATAAGGCTGGA
TTCATCAAGAGACAGCTTGTTGAGACCAGACAGATCACCAAGCACGTTGCTCAGATCCTTGATTCTCGTA
TGAACACCAAGTACGATGAGAACGATAAGTTGATCAGAGAGGTTAAGGTTATCACCTTGAAGTCTAAGTT
GGTTTCTGATTTCAGAAAGGATTTCCAGTTCTACAAGGTTAGAGAGATCAACAACTACCACCACGCTCAC
GATGCTTACCTTAACGCTGTTGTTGGAACCGCTCTTATCAAGAAGTACCCAAAGTTGGAGTCTGAGTTCG
TTTACGGAGATTACAAGGTTTACGATGTTAGAAAGATGATCGCTAAGTCTGAGCAGGAGATCGGAAAGGC
TACCGCTAAGTACTTCTTCTACTCTAACATCATGAACTTCTTCAAGACCGAGATCACCCTTGCTAACGGA
GAGATCAGAAAGAGACCACTTATCGAGACCAACGGAGAGACCGGAGAGATCGTTTGGGATAAGGGAAGAG
ATTTCGCTACCGTTAGAAAGGTTCTTTCTATGCCACAGGTTAACATCGTTAAGAAAACCGAGGTTCAGAC
CGGAGGATTCTCTAAGGAGTCTATCCTTCCAAAGAGAAACTCTGATAAGTTGATCGCTAGAAAGAAGGAT
TGGGACCCAAAGAAGTACGGAGGATTCGATTCTCCAACCGTTGCTTACTCTGTTCTTGTTGTTGCTAAGG
TTGAGAAGGGAAAGTCTAAGAAGTTGAAGTCTGTTAAGGAGCTTCTTGGAATCACCATCATGGAGCGTTC
TTCTTTCGAGAAGAACCCAATCGATTTCCTTGAGGCTAAGGGATACAAGGAGGTTAAGAAGGATCTTATC
ATCAAGTTGCCAAAGTACTCTCTTTTCGAGCTTGAGAACGGAAGAAAGAGAATGCTTGCTTCTGCTGGAG
AGCTTCAGAAGGGAAACGAGCTTGCTCTTCCATCTAAGTACGTTAACTTCCTTTACCTTGCTTCTCACTA
CGAGAAGTTGAAGGGATCTCCAGAGGATAACGAGCAGAAGCAGCTTTTCGTTGAGCAGCACAAGCACTAC
CTTGATGAGATCATCGAGCAAATCTCTGAGTTCTCTAAGAGAGTTATCCTTGCTGATGCTAACCTTGATA
AGGTTCTTTCTGCTTACAACAAGCACAGAGATAAGCCAATCAGAGAGCAGGCTGAGAACATCATCCACCT
TTTCACCCTTACCAACCTTGGTGCTCCAGCTGCTTTCAAGTACTTCGATACCACCATCGATAGAAAAAGA
TACACCTCTACCAAGGAGGTTCTTGATGCTACCCTTATCCACCAGTCTATCACCGGACTTTACGAGACCA
GAATCGATCTTTCTCAGCTTGGAGGAGATAAGAGACCAGCTGCTACCAAGAAGGCTGGACAGGCTAAGAA
GAAGAAGTGAGACGTCCGATCGTTCAAACATTTGGCAATAAAGTTTCTTAAGATTGAATCCTGTTGCCGG
TCTTGCGATGATTATCATATAATTTCTGTTGAATTACGTTAAGCATGTAATAATTAACATGTAATGCATG
ACGTTATTTATGAGATGGGTTTTTATGATTAGAGTCCCGCAATTATACATTTAATACGCGATAGAAAACA
AAATATAGCGCGCAAACTAGGATAAATTATCGCGCGCGGTGTCATCTATGTTACTAGATCGGGAATTGAT
CCCCCCTCGACAGCTTCCGGAAAGGGCGAATTCGCAACTTTGTATACAAAAGTTGCCGAGCTCGCGGCCG
CATGTTGTTGTTACCAGAAAGTAAATAAATGTTCAATCTCTGATGTTCTCAAGTAAGTGAGTTTTATTGG
GAATAATATTAACTTATGTTCTTCTTGCATTTGATTTCTTTGCCGCTCTCTTCTTCTATCTTAAATCTGT
GTATACTATTTCACTATTGGGCTTTTTATTAGTCTATAATGGGACTCAAAATAAGGCTTTGGCCCACATC
AAAAAGATAAGTCACAAATCAAAACTAAATTCAGAGTCTTTTCTCCCACATCGGTCACTGTACTCATTTT
GTGTTTGTTTATATATTACACGAACCGATCTTTGGTACGGGACATTTTTATGCGTCCACGTTTTAGAGCT
AGAAATAGCAAGTTAAAATAAGGCTAGTCCGTTATCAACTTGAAAAAGTGGCACCGAGTCGGTGCTTTTT
TTCTAGACCCAGCTTTCTTGTACAAAGTTGGCATTACCATGGCTTCGTTGAACAACGGAAACTCGACTTG
CCTTCCGCACAATACATCATTTCTTCTTAGCTTTTTTTCTTCTTCTTCGTTCATACAGTTTTTTTTTGTT
TATCAGCTTACATTTTCTTGAACCGTAGCTTTCGTTTTCTTCTTTTTAACTTTCCATTCGGAGTTTTTGT
ATCTTGTTTCATAGTTTGTCCCAGGATTAGAATGATTAGGCATCGAACCTTCAAGAATTTGATTGAATAA
AACATCTTCATTCTTAAGATATGAAGATAATCTTCAAAAGGCCCCTGGGAATCTGAAAGAAGAGAAGCAG
GCCCATTTATATGGGAAAGAACAATAGTATTTCTTATATAGGCCCATTTAAGTTGAAAACAATCTTCAAA
AGTCCCACATCGCTTAGATAAGAAAACGAAGCTGAGTTTATATACAGCTAGAGTCGAAGTAGTGATTGTG
GATGATAATCCGATCTCGTTTTAGAGCTAGAAATAGCAAGTTAAAATAAGGCTAGTCCGTTATCAACTTG
AAAAAGTGGCACCGAGTCGGTGCTTTTTTTCTAGACCCAGCTTTCTTGTACAAAGTTGGCATTACTGCAG
GTCGACGACCCAGCTTTCTTGTACAAAGTGGTTCGATAATTCTTAATTAACTAGTTCTAATCTAGAGTCC
TGCTTTAATGAGATATGCGAGACGCCTATGATCGCATGATATTTGCTTTCAATTCTGTTGTGCACGTTGT
AAAAAACCTGAGCATGTGTAGCTCAGATCCTTACCGCCGGTTTCGGTTCATTCTAATGAATATATCACCC
GTTACTATCGTATTTTTATGAATAATATTCTCCGTTCAATTTACTGATTGTACCCTACTACTTATATGTA
CAATATTAAAATGAAAACAATATATTGTGCTGAATAGGTTTATAGCGACATCTATGATAGAGCGCCACAA
TAACAAACAATTGCGTTTTATTATTACAAATCCAATTTTAAAAAAAGCGGCAGAACCGGTCAAACCTAAA
AGACTGATTACATAAATCTTATTCAAATTTCAAAAGTGCCCCAGGGGCTAGTATCTACGACACACCGAGC
GGCGAACTAATAACGCTCACTGAAGGGAACTCCGGTTCCCCGCCGGCGCGCATGGGTGAGATTCCTTGAA
GTTGAGTATTGGCCGTCCGCTCTACCGAAAGTTACGGGCACCATTCAACCCGGTCCAGCACGGCGGCCGG
GTAACCGACTTGCTGCCCCGAGAATTATGCAGCATTTTTTTGGTGTATGTGGGCCCCAAATGAAGTGCAG
GTCAAACCTTGACAGTGACGACAAATCGTTGGGCGGGTCCAGGGCGAATTTTGCGACAACATGTCGAGGC
TCAGCAGGACCTGCAGGCATGCAAGCTAGTGAAGAATCGATTTGCTACGTATTGCCCCTGCAGGTCCCCA
GATTAGCCTTTTCAATTTCAGAAAGAATGCTAACCCACAGATGGTTAGAGAGGCTTACGCAGCAGGTCTC
ATCAAGACGATCTACCCGAGCAATAATCTCCAGGAAATCAAATACCTTCCCAAGAAGGTTAAAGATGCAG
TCAAAAGATTCAGGACTAACTGCATCAAGAACACAGAGAAAGATATATTTCTCAAGATCAGAAGTACTAT
TCCAGTATGGACGATTCAAGGCTTGCTTCACAAACCAAGGCAAGTAATAGAGATTGGAGTCTCTAAAAAG
GTAGTTCCCACTGAATCAAAGGCCATGGAGTCAAAGATTCAAATAGAGGACCTAACAGAACTCGCCGTAA
AGACTGGCGAACAGTTCATACAGAGTCTCTTACGACTCAATGACAAGAAGAAAATCTTCGTCAACATGGT
GGAGCACGACACACTTGTCTACTCCAAAAATATCAAAGATACAGTCTCAGAAGACCAAAGGGCAATTGAG
ACTTTTCAACAAAGGGTAATATCCGGAAACCTCCTCGGATTCCATTGCCCAGCTATCTGTCACTTTATTG
TGAAGATAGTGGAAAAGGAAGGTGGCTCCTACAAATGCCATCATTGCGATAAAGGAAAGGCCATCGTTGA
AGATGCCTCTGCCGACAGTGGTCCCAAAGATGGACCCCCACCCACGAGGAGCATCGTGGAAAAAGAAGAC
GTTCCAACCACGTCTTCAAAGCAAGTGGATTGATGTGATATCTCCACTGACGTAAGGGATGACGCACAAT
CCCACTATCCTTCGCAAGACCCTTCCTCTATATAAGGAAGTTCATTTCATTTGGAGAGAACACGGGGGAC
TCTAGAGGATCCATGAGCCCAGAACGACGCCCGGCCGACATCCGCCGTGCCACCGAGGCGGACATGCCGG
CGGTCTGCACCATCGTCAACCACTACATCGAGACAAGCACGGTCAACTTCCGTACCGAGCCGCAGGAACC
GCAGGAGTGGACGGACGACCTCGTCCGTCTGCGGGAGCGCTATCCCTGGCTCGTCGCCGAGGTGGACGGC
GAGGTCGCCGGCATCGCCTACGCGGGCCCCTGGAAGGCACGCAACGCCTACGACTGGACGGCCGAGTCGA
CCGTGTACGTCTCCCCCCGCCACCAGCGGACGGGACTGGGCTCCACGCTCTACACCCACCTGCTGAAGTC
CCTGGAGGCACAGGGCTTCAAGAGCGTGGTCGCTGTCATCGGGCTGCCCAACGACCCGAGCGTGCGCATG
CACGAGGCGCTCGGATATGCCCCCCGCGGCATGCTGCGGGCGGCCGGCTTCAAGCACGGGAACTGGCATG
ACGTGGGTTTCTGGCAGCTGGACTTCAGCCTGCCGGTACCGCCCCGTCCGGTCCTGCCCGTCACCGAGAT
CTGAACGGAGTGCGCGTGGCATCGCCCGAGTTGGAGCTGGTACGGGAACTCATCGAACTCAACTGGCATA
CCCGCAATGGTGAGGTGGAACCGCGGCGGATCGCGTACGACCGTGCCCAGGAGGGGGTACCGAGCTCGAA
TTTCCCCGATCGTTCAAACATTTGGCAATAAAGTTTCTTAAGATTGAATCCTGTTGCCGGTCTTGCGATG
ATTATCATATAATTTCTGTTGAATTACGTTAAGCATGTAATAATTAACATGTAATGCATGACGTTATTTA
TGAGATGGGTTTTTATGATTAGAGTCCCGCAATTATACATTTAATACGCGATAGAAAACAAAATATAGCG
CGCAAACTAGGATAAATTATCGCGCGCGGTGTCATCTATGTTACTAGATCGGGAATTAATTCACTGGCCG
TCGTTTTACAACGTCGTGACTGGGAAAACCCTGGCGTTACCCAACTTAATCGCCTTGCAGCACATCCCCC
TTTCGCCAGCTGGCGTAATAGCGAAGAGGCCCGCACCGATCGCCCTTCCCAACAGTTGCGCAGCCTGAAT
G
[44 nt withheld, positions 12252-12295]
C
[141 nt withheld, positions 12297-12437]
CCTTTGACGTTGGAGTCCACGTTCTTT
[37 nt withheld, positions 12465-12501]
ACCCTATCTCGGGCTATTCTTTTGATTTATAAGGGATTTTGCCGATTTCGGAACCACCATCAAACAGGAT
TTTCGCCTGCTGGGGCAAACCAGCGTGGACCGCTTGCTGCAACTCTCTCAGGGCCAGGCGGTGAAGGGCA
ATCAGCTGTTGCCCGTCTCACTGGTGAAAAGAAAAACCACCCCAGTACATTAAAAACGTCCGCAATGTGT
TATTAAGTTGTCTAAGCGTCAATTTGTTTACACCACAATATATCCTGCCACCAGCCAGCCAACAGCTCCC
CGACCGGCAGCTCGGCACAAAATCACCACTCGATACAGGCAGCCCATCAGTCCGGGACGGCGTCAGCGGG
AGAGCCGTTGTAAGGCGGCAGACTTTGCTCATGTTACCGATGCTATTCGGAAGAACGGCAACTAAGCTGC
CGGGTTTGAAACACGGATGATCTCGCGGAGGGTAGCATGTTGATTGTAACGATGACAGAGCGTTGCTGCC
TGTGATCAAATATCATCTCCCTCGCAGAGATCCGAATTATCAGCCTTCTTATTCATTTCTCGCTTAACCG
TGACAGGCTGTCGATCTTGAGAACTATGCCGACATAATAGGAAATCGCTGGATAAAGCCGCTGAGGAAGC
TGAGTGGCGCTATTTCTTTAGAAGTGAACGTTGACGATATCAACTCCCCTATCCATTGCTCACCGAATGG
TACAGGTCGGGGACCCGAAGTTCCGACTGTCGGCCTGATGCATCCCCGGCTGATCGACCCCAGATCTGGG
GCTGAGAAAGCCCAGTAAGGAAACAACTGTAGGTTCGAGTCGCGAGATCCCCCGGAACCAAAGGAAGTAG
GTTAAACCCGCTCCGATCAGGCCGAGCCACGCCAGGCCGAGAACATTGGTTCCTGTAGGCATCGGGATTG
GCGGATCAAACACTAAAGCTACTGGAACGAGCAGAAGTCCTCCGGCCGCCAGTTGCCAGGCGGTAAAGGT
GAGCAGAGGCACGGGAGGTTGCCACTTGCGGGTCAGCACGGTTCCGAACGCCATGGAAACCGCCCCCGCC
AGGCCCGCTGCGACGCCGACAGGATCTAGCGCTGCGTTTGGTGTCAACACCAACAGCGCCACGCCCGCAG
TTCCGCAAATAGCCCCCAGGACCGCCATCAATCGTATCGGGCTACCTAGCAGAGCGGCAGAGATGAACAC
GACCATCAGCGGCTGCACAGCGCCTACCGTCGCCGCGACCCCGCCCGGCAGGCGGTAGACCGAAATAAAC
AACAAGCTCCAGAATAGCGAAATATTAAGTGCGCCGAGGATGAAGATGCGCATCCACCAGATTCCCGTTG
GAATCTGTCGGACGATCATCACGAGCAATAAACCCGCCGGCAACGCCCGCAGCAGCATACCGGCGACCCC
TCGGCCTCGCTGTTCGGGCTCCACGAAAACGCCGGACAGATGCGCCTTGTGAGCGTCCTTGGGGCCGTCC
TCCTGTTTGAAGACCGACAGCCCAATGATCTCGCCGTCGATGTAGGCGCCGAATGCCACGGCATCTCGCA
ACCGTTCAGCGAACGCCTCCATGGGCTTTTTCTCCTCGTGCTCGTAAACGGACCCGAACATCTCTGGAGC
TTTCTTCAGGGCCGACAATCGGATCTCGCGGAAATCCTGCACGTCGGCCGCTCCAAGCCGTCGAATCTGA
GCCTTAATCACAATTGTCAATTTTAATCCTCTGTTTATCGGCAGTTCGTAGAGCGCGCCGTGCGTCCCGA
GCGATACTGAGCGAAGCAAGTGCGTCGAGCAGTGCCCGCTTGTTCCTGAAATGCCAGTAAAGCGCTGGCT
GCTGAACCCCCAGCCGGAACTGACCCCACAAGGCCCTAGCGTTTGCAATGCACCAGGTCATCATTGACCC
AGGCGTGTTCCACCAGGCCGCTGCCTCGCAACTCTTCGCAGGCTTCGCCGACCTGCTCGCGCCACTTCTT
CACGCGGGTGGAATCCGATCCGCACATGAGGCGGAAGGTTTCCAGCTTGAGCGGGTACGGCTCCCGGTGC
GAGCTGAAATAGTCGAACATCCGTCGGGCCGTCGGCGACAGCTTGCGGTACTTCTCCCATATGAATTTCG
TGTAGTGGTCGCCAGCAAACAGCACGACGATTTCCTCGTCGATCAGGACCTGGCAACGGGACGTTTTCTT
GCCACGGTCCAGGACGCGGAAGCGGTGCAGCAGCGACACCGATTCCAGGTGCCCAACGCGGTCGGACGTG
AAGCCCATCGCCGTCGCCTGTAGGCGCGACAGGCATTCCTCGGCCTTCGTGTAATACCGGCCATTGATCG
ACCAGCCCAGGTCCTGGCAAAGCTCGTAGAACGTGAAGGTGATCGGCTCGCCGATAGGGGTGCGCTTCGC
GTACTCCAACACCTGCTGCCACACCAGTTCGTCATCGTCGGCCCGCAGCTCGACGCCGGTGTAGGTGATC
TTCACGTCCTTGTTGACGTGGAAAATGACCTTGTTTTGCAGCGCCTCGCGCGGGATTTTCTTGTTGCGCG
TGGTGAACAGGGCAGAGCGGGCCGTGTCGTTTGGCATCGCTCGCATCGTGTCCGGCCACGGCGCAATATC
GAACAAGGAAAGCTGCATTTCCTTGATCTGCTGCTTCGTGTGTTTCAGCAACGCGGCCTGCTTGGCCTCG
CTGACCTGTTTTGCCAGGTCCTCGCCGGCGGTTTTTCGCTTCTTGGTCGTCATAGTTCCTCGCGTGTCGA
TGGTCATCGACTTCGCCAAACCTGCCGCCTCCTGTTCGAGACGACGCGAACGCTCCACGGCGGCCGATGG
CGCGGGCAGGGCAGGGGGAGCCAGTTGCACGCTGTCGCGCTCGATCTTGGCCGTAGCTTGCTGGACCATC
GAGCCGACGGACTGGAAGGTTTCGCGGGGCGCACGCATGACGGTGCGGCTTGCGATGGTTTCGGCATCCT
CGGCGGAAAACCCCGCGTCGATCAGTTCTTGCCTGTATGCCTTCCGGTCAAACGTCCGATTCATTCACCC
TCCTTGCGGGATTGCCCCGACTCACGCCGGGGCAATGTGCCCTTATTCCTGATTTGACCCGCCTGGTGCC
TTGGTGTCCAGATAATCCACCTTATCGGCAATGAAGTCGGTCCCGTAGACCGTCTGGCCGTCCTTCTCGT
ACTTGGTATTCCGAATCTTGCCCTGCACGAATACCAGCGACCCCTTGCCCAAATACTTGCCGTGGGCCTC
GGCCTGAGAGCCAAAACACTTGATGCGGAAGAAGTCGGTGCGCTCCTGCTTGTCGCCGGCATCGTTGCGC
CACATCTAGGTACTAAAACAATTCATCCAGTAAAATATAATATTTTATTTTCTCCCAATCAGGCTTGATC
CCCAGTAAGTCAAAAAATAGCTCGACATACTGTTCTTCCCCGATATCCTCCCTGATCGACCGGACGCAGA
AGGCAATGTCATACCACTTGTCCGCCCTGCCGCTTCTCCCAAGATCAATAAAGCCACTTACTTTGCCATC
TTTCACAAAGATGTTGCTGTCTCCCAGGTCGCCGTGGGAAAAGACAAGTTCCTCTTCGGGCTTTTCCGTC
TTTAAAAAATCATACAGCTCGCGCGGATCTTTAAATGGAGTGTCTTCTTCCCAGTTTTCGCAATCCACAT
CGGCCAGATCGTTATTCAGTAAGTAATCCAATTCGGCTAAGCGGCTGTCTAAGCTATTCGTATAGGGACA
ATCCGATATGTCGATGGAGTGAAAGAGCCTGATGCACTCCGCATACAGCTCGATAATCTTTTCAGGGCTT
TGTTCATCTTCATACTCTTCCGAGCAAAGGACGCCATCGGCCTCACTCATGAGCAGATTGCTCCAGCCAT
CATGCCGTTCAAAGTGCAGGACCTTTGGAACAGGCAGCTTTCCTTCCAGCCATAGCATCATGTCCTTTTC
CCGTTCCACATCATAGGTGGTCCCTTTATACCGGCTGTCCGTCATTTTTAAATATAGGTTTTCATTTTCT
CCCACCAGCTTATATACCTTAGCAGGAGACATTCCTTCCGTATCTTTTACGCAGCGGTATTTTTCGATCA
GTTTTTTCAATTCCGGTGATATTCTCATTTTAGCCATTTATTATTTCCTTCCTCTTTTCTACAGTATTTA
AAGATACCCCAAGAAGCTAATTATAACAAGACGAACTCCAATTCACTGTTCCTTGCATTCTAAAACCTTA
AATACCAGAAAACAGCTTTTTCAAAGTTGTTTTCAAAGTTGGCGTATAACATAGTATCGACGGAGCCGAT
TTTGAAACCACAATTATGGGTGATGCTGCCAACTTACTGATTTAGTGTATGATGGTGTTTTTGAGGTGCT
CCAGTGGCTTCTGTTTCTATCAGCTGTCCCTCCTGTTCAGCTACTGACGGGGTGGTGCGTAACGGCAAAA
GCACCGCCGGACATCAGCGCTATCTCTGCTCTCACTGCCGTAAAACATGGCAACTGCAGTTCACTTACAC
CGCTTCTCAACCCGGTACGCACCAGAAAATCATTGATATGGCCATGAATGGCGTTGGATGCCGGGCAACA
GCCCGCATTATGGGCGTTGGCCTCAACACGATTTTACGTCACTTAAAAAACTCAGGCCGCAGTCGGTAAC
CTCGCGCATACAGCCGGGCAGTGACGTCATCGTCTGCGCGGAAATGGACGAACAGTGGGGCTATGTCGGG
GCTAAATCGCGCCAGCGCTGGCTGTTTTACGCGTATGACAGTCTCCGGAAGACGGTTGTTGCGCACGTAT
TCGGTGAACGCACTATGGCGACGCTGGGGCGTCTTATGAGCCTGCTGTCACCCTTTGACGTGGTGATATG
GATGACGGATGGCTGGCCGCTGTATGAATCCCGCCTGAAGGGAAAGCTGCACGTAATCAGCAAGCGATAT
ACGCAGCGAATTGAGCGGCATAACCTGAATCTGAGGCAGCACCTGGCACGGCTGGGACGGAAGTCGCTGT
CGTTCTCAAAATCGGTGGAGCTGCATGACAAAGTCATCGGGCATTATCTGAACATAAAACACTATCAATA
AGTTGGAGTCATTACCCAATTATGATAGAATTTACAAGCTATAAGGTTATTGTCCTGGGTTTCAAGCATT
AGTCCATGCAAGTTTTTATGCTTTGCCCATTCTATAGATATATTGATAAGCGCGCTGCCTATGCCTTGCC
CCCTGAAATCCTTACATACGGCGATATCTTCTATATAAAAGATATATTATCTTATCAGTATTGTCAATAT
ATTCAAGGCAATCTGCCTCCTCATCCTCTTCATCCTCTTCGTCTTGGTAGCTTTTTAAATATGGCGCTTC
ATAGAGTAATTCTGTAAAGGTCCAATTCTCGTTTTCATACCTCGGTATAATCTTACCTATCACCTCAAAT
GGTTCGCTGGGTTTATCGCACCCCCGAACACGAGCACGGCACCCGCGACCACTATGCCAAGAATGCCCAA
GGTAAAAATTGCCGGCCCCGCCATGAAGTCCGTGAATGCCCCGACGGCCGAAGTGAAGGGCAGGCCGCCA
CCCAGGCCGCCGCCCTCACTGCCCGGCACCTGGTCGCTGAATGTCGATGCCAGCACCTGCGGCACGTCAA
TGCTTCCGGGCGTCGCGCTCGGGCTGATCGCCCATCCCGTTACTGCCCCGATCCCGGCAATGGCAAGGAC
TGCCAGCGCTGCCATTTTTGGGGTGAGGCCGTTCGCGGCCGAGGGGCGCAGCCCCTGGGGGGATGGGAGG
CCCGCGTTAGCGGGCCGGGAGGGTTCGAGAAGGGGGGGCACCCCCCTTCGGCGTGCGCGGTCACGCGCAC
AGGGCGCAGCCCTGGTTAAAAACAAGGTTTATAAATATTGGTTTAAAAGCAGGTTAAAAGACAGGTTAGC
GGTGGCCGAAAAACGGGCGGAAACCCTTGCAAATGCTGGATTTTCTGCCTGTGGACAGCCCCTCAAATGT
CAATAGGTGCGCCCCTCATCTGTCAGCACTCTGCCCCTCAAGTGTCAAGGATCGCGCCCCTCATCTGTCA
GTAGTCGCGCCCCTCAAGTGTCAATACCGCAGGGCACTTATCCCCAGGCTTGTCCACATCATCTGTGGGA
AACTCGCGTAAAATCAGGCGTTTTCGCCGATTTGCGAGGCTGGCCAGCTCCACGTCGCCGGCCGAAATCG
AGCCTGCCCCTCATCTGTCAACGCCGCGCCGGGTGAGTCGGCCCCTCAAGTGTCAACGTCCGCCCCTCAT
CTGTCAGTGAGGGCCAAGTTTTCCGCGAGGTATCCACAACGCCGGCGGCCGGCCGCGGTGTCTCGCACAC
GGCTTCGACGGCGTTTCTGGCGCGTTTGCAGGGCCATAGACGGCCGCCAGCCCAGCGGCGAGGGCAACCA
GCCCGGTGAGCGTCGGAAAGGCGCTCGGTCTTGCCTTGCTCGTCGGTGATGTACTTCACCAGCTCCGCGA
AGTCGCTCTTCTTGATGGAGCGCATGGGGACGTGCTTGGCAATCACG
